>Addgene plasmid #11722 | pEP PolI | depositor full sequence | sequence record 7053 | Author sequence
ATGACCATGATTACGCCAAGCTTATGGTTCAGATCCCCCAAAATCCACTTATCCTTGTAGATGGTTCATC
TTATCTTTATCGCGCATATCACGCGTTTCCCCCGCTGACTAACAGCGCAGGCGAGCCGACCGGTGCGATG
TATGGTGTCCTCAACATGCTGCGCAGTCTGATCATGCAATATAAACCGACGCATGCAGCGGTGGTCTTTG
ACGCCAAGGGAAAAACCTTTCGTGATGAACTGTTTGAACATTACAAATCACATCGCCCGCCAATGCCGGA
CGATCTGCGTGCACAAATCGAACCCTTGCACGCGATGGTTAAAGCGATGGGACTGCCGCTGCTGGCGGTT
TCTGGCGTAGAAGCGGACGACGTTATCGGTACTCTGGCGCGCGAAGCCGAAAAAGCCGGGCGTCCGGTGC
TGATCAGCACTGGCGATAAAGATATGGCGCAGCTGGTGACGCCAAATATTACGCTTATCAATACCATGAC
GAATACCATCCTCGGACCGGAAGAGGTGGTGAATAAGTACGGCGTGCCGCCAGAACTGATCATCGATTTC
CTGGCGCTGATGGGTGACTCCTCTGATAACATTCCTGGCGTACCGGGCGTCGGTGAAAAAACCGCGCAGG
CATTGCTGCAAGGTCTTGGCGGACTGGATACGCTGTATGCCGAGCCAGAAAAAATTGCTGGGTTGAGCTT
CCGTGGCGCGAAAACAATGGCAGCGAAGCTCGAGCAAAACAAAGAAGTTGCTTATCTCTCATACCAGCTG
GCGACGATTAAAACCGACGTTGAACTGGAGCTGACCTGTGAACAACTGGAAGTGCAGCAACCGGCAGCGG
AAGAGTTGTTGGGGCTGTTCAAAAAGTATGAGTTCAAACGCTGGACTGCTGATGTCGAAGCGGGCAAATG
GTTACAGGCCAAAGGGGCAAAACCAGCCGCGAAGCCACAGGAAACCAGTGTTGCAGACGAAGCACCAGAA
GTGACGGCAACGGTGATTTCTTATGACAACTACGTCACCATCCTTGATGAAGAAACACTGAAAGCGTGGA
TTGCGAAGCTGGAAAAAGCGCCGGTATTTGCATTTGATACCGAAACCGACAGCCTTGATAACATCTCTGC
TAACCTGGTCGGGCTTTCTTTTGCTATCGAGCCAGGCGTAGCGGCATATATTCCGGTTGCTCATGATTAT
CTTGATGCGCCCGATCAAATCTCTCGCGAGCGTGCACTCGAGTTGCTAAAACCGCTGCTGGAAGATGAAA
AGGCGCTGAAGGTCGGGCAAAACCTGAAATACGCTCGCGGTATTCTGGCGAACTACGGCATTGAACTGCG
TGGGATTGCGTTTGATACCATGCTGGAGTCCTACATTCTCAATAGCGTTGCCGGGCGTCACGATATGGAC
AGCCTCGCGGAACGTTGGTTGAAGCACAAAACCATCACTTTTGAAGAGATTGCTGGTAAAGGCAAAAATC
AACTGACCTTTAACCAGATTGCCCTCGAAGAAGCCGGACGTTACGCCGCCGAAGATGCAGATGTCACCTT
GCAGTTGCATCTGAAAATGTGGCCGGATCTGCAAAAACACAAAGGGCCGTTGAACGTCTTCGAGAATATC
GAAATGCCGCTGGTGCCGGTGCTTTCACGCATTGAACGTAACGGTGTGAAGATCGATCCGAAAGTGCTGC
ACAATCATTCTGAAGAGCTCACCCTTCGTCTGGCTGAGCTGGAAAAGAAAGCGCATGAAATTGCAGGTGA
GGAATTTAACCTTTCTTCCACCAAGGAGTTACAAACCATTCTCTTTGAAAAACAGGGCATTAAACCGCTG
AAGAAAACGCCGGGTGGCGCGCCGTCAACGTCGGAAGAGGTACTGGAAGAACTGGCGCTGGACTATCCGT
TGCCAAAAGTGATTCTGGAGTATCGTGGTCTGGCGAAGCTGAAATCGACCTACACCGACAAGCTGCCGCT
GATGATCAACCCGAAAACCGGGCGTGTGCATACCTCTTATCACCAGGCAGTAACTGCAACGGGACGTTTA
TCGTCAACCGATCCTAACCTGCAAAACATTCCGGTGCGTAACGAAGAAGGTCGTCGTATACGCCAGGCGT
TTATTGCGCCAGAGGATTATGTGATTGTCTCAGCCGACTACTCGCAGAATGAACTGCGCATTATGGCGTA
TCTTTCGCGTGACAAAGGCTTGCTGACCGCATTCGCGGAAGGAAAAGATATCCACCGGGCAACGGCCGCA
GAAGTGTTTGGTTTGCCACTGGAAACCGTCACCAGCGAGCAACGCCGTAGCGCGAAACGGATCAACTTTG
GTCTGATTTATGGCATGAGTGCTTTCGGTCTGGCGCGGCAATTGAACATTCCACGTAAAGAAGCGCAGAA
GTACATGGACCTTTACTTCGAACGCTACCCTGGCGTGCTGGAGTATATGGAACGCACCCGTGCTCAGGCG
AAAGAGCAGGGCTACGTTGAAACGCTGGACGGACGCCGTCTGTATCTGCCGGATATCAAATCCAGCAATG
GTGCTCGTCGTGCAGCGGCTGAACGTGCAGCCATTAACGCGCCAATGCAGGGAACCGCCGCCGACATTAT
CAAACGGGCGATGATTGCCGTTGATGCGTGGTTACAGGCTGAGCAACCGCGTGTACGTATGATCATGCAG
GTACACGATGAACTGGTATTTGAAGTTCATAAAGATGATGTTGATGCCGTCGCGAAGCAGATTCATCAAC
TGATGGAAAACTGTACCCGTCTGGATGTGCCGTTGCTGGTGGAAGTGGGGAGTGGCGAAAACTGGGATCA
GGCGCACTAAGAATTCCACTGGCCGTCGTTTTACAACGTCGTGACTGGGAAAACCCTGGCGTTACCCAAC
TTAATCGCCTTGCAGCACATCCCCCTTTCGCCAGCTGGCGTAATAGCGAAGAGGCCCGCACCGATCGCCC
TTCCCAACAGTTGCGCAGCCTGAATGGCGAATGGCGCTAACCGTTTTTATCAGGCTCTGGGAGGCAGAAT
AAATGATCATATCGTCAATTATTACCTCCACGGGGAGAGCCTGAGCAAACTGGCCTCAGGCATTTGAGAA
GCACACGGTCACACTGCTTCCGGTAGTCAATAAACCGGTAAACCAGCAATAGACATAAGCGGCTATTTAA
CGACCCTGCCCTGAACCGACGACCGGGTCGAATTTGCTTTCGAATTTCTGCCATTCATCCGCTTATTATC
ACTTATTCAGGCGTAGCACCAGGCGTTTAAGGGCACCAATAACTGCCTTAAAAAAATTACGCCCCGCCCT
GCCACTCATCGCAGTACTGTTGTAATTCATTAAGCATTCTGCCGACATGGAAGCCATCACAGACGGCATG
ATGAACCTGAATCGCCAGCGGCATCAGCACCTTGTCGCCTTGCGTATAATATTTGCCCATGGTGAAAACG
GGGGCGAAGAAGTTGTCCATATTGGCCACGTTTAAATCAAAACTGGTGAAACTCACCCAGGGATTGGCTG
AGACGAAAAACATATTCTCAATAAACCCTTTAGGGAAATAGGCCAGGTTTTCACCGTAACACGCCACATC
TTGCGAATATATGTGTAGAAACTGCCGGAAATCGTCGTGGTATTCACTCCAGAGCGATGAAAACGTTTCA
GTTTGCTCATGGAAAACGGTGTAACAAGGGTGAACACTATCCCATATCACCAGCTCACCGTCTTTCATTG
CCATACGAAATTCCGGATGAGCATTCATCAGGCGGGCAAGAATGTGAATAAAGGCCGGATAAAACTTGTG
CTTATTTTTCTTTACGGTCTTTAAAAAGGCCGTAATATCCAGCTGAACGGTCTGGTTATAGGTACATTGA
GCAACTGACTGAAATGCCTCAAAATGTTCTTTACGATGCCATTGGGATATATCAACGGTGGTATATCCAG
TGATTTTTTTCTCCATTTTAGCTTCCTTAGCTCCTGAAAATCTCGATAACTCAAAAAATACGCCCGGTAG
TGATCTTATTTCATTATGGTGAAAGTTGGAACCTCTTACGTGCCGATCAACGTCTCATTTTCGCCAAAAG
TTGGCCCAGGGCTTCCCGGTATCAACAGGGACACCAGGATTTATTTATTCTGCGAAGTGATCTTCCGTCA
CAGGTATTTATTCGGCGCCTGTAGTGCCATTTACCCCCATTCACTGCCAGAGCCGTGAGCGCAGCGAACT
GAATGTCACGAAAAAGACAGCGACTCAGGTGCCTGATGGTCGGAGACAAAAGGAATATTCAGCGATTTGC
CCGAGCTTGCGAGGGTGCTACTTAAGCCTTTAGGGTTTTAAGGTCTGTTTTGTAGAGGAGCAAACAGCGT
TTGCGACATCCTTTTGTAATACTGCGGAACTGACTAAAGTAGTGAGTTATACACAGGGCTGGGATCTATT
CTTTTTATCTTTTTTTATTCTTTCTTTATTCTATAAATTATAACCACTTGAATATAAACAAAAAAAACAC
ACAAAGGTCTAGCGGAATTTACAGAGGGTCTAGCAGAATTTACAAGTTTTCCAGCAAAGGTCTAGCAGAA
TTTACAGATACCCACAACTCAAAGGAAAAGGACTAGTAATTATCATTGACTAGCCCATCTCAATTGGTAT
AGTGATTAAAATCACCTAGACCAATTGAGATGTATGTCTGAATTAGTTGTTTTCAAAGCAAATGAACTAG
CGATTAGTCGCTATGACTTAACGGAGCATGAAACCAAGCTAATTTTATGCTGTGTGGCACTACTCAACCC
CACGATTGAAAACCCTACAAGGAAAGAACGGACGGTATCGTTCACTTATAACCAATACGCTCAGATGATG
AACATCAGTAGGGAAAATGCTTATGGTGTATTAGCTAAAGCAACCAGAGAGCTGATGACGAGAACTGTGG
AAATCAGGAATCCTTTGGTTAAAGGCTTTGAGATTTTCCAGTGGACAAACTATGCCAAGTTCTCAAGCGA
AAAATTAGAATTAGTTTTTAGTGAAGAGATATTGCCTTATCTTTTCCAGTTAAAAAAATTCATAAAATAT
AATCTGGAACATGTTAAGTCTTTTGAAAACAAATACTCTATGAGGATTTATGAGTGGTTATTAAAAGAAC
TAACACAAAAGAAAACTCACAAGGCAAATATAGAGATTAGCCTTGATGAATTTAAGTTCATGTTAATGCT
TGAAAATAACTACCATGAGTTTAAAAGGCTTAACCAATGGGTTTTGAAACCAATAAGTAAAGATTTAAAC
ACTTACAGCAATATGAAATTGGTGGTTGATAAGCGAGGCCGCCCGACTGATACGTTGATTTTCCAAGTTG
AACTAGATAGACAAATGGATCTCGTAACCGAACTTGAGAACAACCAGATAAAAATGAATGGTGACAAAAT
ACCAACAACCATTACATCAGATTCCTACCTACATAACGGACTAAGAAAAACACTACACGATGCTTTAACT
GCAAAAATTCAGCTCACCAGTTTTGAGGCAAAATTTTTGAGTGACATGCAAAGTAAGTATGATCTCAATG
GTTCGTTCTCATGGCTCACGCAAAAACAACGAACCACACTAGAGAACATACTGGCTAAATACGGAAGGAT
CTGAGGTTCTTATGGCTCTTGTATCTATCAGTGAAGCATCAAGACTAACAAACAAAAGTAGAACAACTGT
TCACCGTTACATATCAAAGGGAAAACTGTCCATATGCACAGATGAAAACGGTGTAAAAAAGATAGATACA
TCAGAGCTTTTACGAGTTTTTGGTGCATTCAAAGCTGTTCACCATGAACAGATCGACAATGTAACAGATG
AACAGCATGTAACACCTAATAGAACAGGTGAAACCAGTAAAACAAAGCAACTAGAACATGAAATTGAACA
CCTGAGACAACTTGTTACAGCTCAACAGTCACACATAGACAGCCTGAAACAGGCGATGCTGCTTATCGAA
TCAAAGCTGCCGACAACACGGGAGCCAGTGACGCCTCCCGTGGGGAAAAAATCATGGCAATTCTGGAAGA
AATAGCGCCCAATACGCAAACCGCCTCTCCCCGCGCGTTGGCCGATTCATTAATGCAGCTGGCACGACAG
GTTTCCCGACTGGAAAGCGGGCAGTGAGCGCAACGCAATTAATGTGAGTTAGCTCACTCATTAGGCACCC
CAGGCTTTACACTTTATGCTTCCGGCTCGTATGTTGTGTGGAATTGTGAGCGGATAACAATTTCACACAG
GAAACAGCT
Features (pLannotate 1.2.2; 10 found; start..end, strand, type, name):
     24..2807    +  CDS            polA: DPO1_ECOLI - Also known as resA. Experimental evidence at protein level: Swiss-Prot protein existence level 1. In addition to polymerase activity, this DNA polymerase exhibits 3'-5' and 5'-3' exonuclease activity. It is able to utilize nicked circular duplex DNA as a template and can unwind the parental DNA strand from its template. From Escherichia coli (strain K12).
   2817..2971    +  CDS            lacZα (fragment): LacZα fragment of β-galactosidase; lacZ fragment
   3280..3936    -  CDS            cat: CAT_ECOLX - Experimental evidence at protein level: Swiss-Prot protein existence level 1. This enzyme is an effector of chloramphenicol resistance in bacteria. From Escherichia coli. This protein is used as a marker in many commonly used cloning vectors, such as pACYC184.
   3937..4039    -  promoter       cat promoter: promoter of the E. coli cat gene encoding chloramphenicol acetyltransferase
   4384..4606    +  rep_origin     pSC101 ori: low-copy replication origin that requires the Rep101 protein
   4654..5604    +  CDS            Rep101: RepA protein needed for replication with the pSC101 origin; rep101
   6025..6117    +  CDS            lacI (fragment): lac repressor; lacI; The lac repressor binds to the lac operator to inhibit transcription in E. coli. This inhibition can be relieved by adding lactose or isopropyl-β-D-thiogalactopyranoside (IPTG).
   6130..6151    +  protein_bind   CAP binding site: CAP binding activates transcription in the presence of cAMP. E. coli catabolite activator protein
   6166..6196    +  promoter       lac promoter: promoter for the E. coli lac operon
   6204..6220    +  protein_bind   lac operator: The lac repressor binds to the lac operator to inhibit transcription in E. coli. This inhibition can be relieved by adding lactose or isopropyl-β-D-thiogalactopyranoside (IPTG). lac repressor encoded by lacI
