[The description below was written by a language model from this plasmid's Addgene catalogue record and pLannotate feature annotations shown in this document.]
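Description:
pEP PolI is a low-copy bacterial expression plasmid built on the pHSG576 backbone that carries an error-prone allele of Escherichia coli DNA polymerase I (polA). It replicates from the pSC101 origin, supported by the plasmid-encoded Rep101 (RepA) initiator protein. Selection is by chloramphenicol resistance, provided by a cat gene under its own promoter. pSC101 replication does not rely on polymerase I, so the plasmid can be maintained in the polA-deficient host named in the record, JS200 (polA recA718).

The roughly 2.8 kb polA coding sequence was inserted between HindIII and EcoRI sites in the backbone's lacZα polylinker. In the circular map it sits just downstream of the CAP binding site, lac promoter and lac operator, which are positioned to drive its transcription. A residual lacZα fragment follows the insert, and only a short lacI fragment is present, so the plasmid does not encode a functional repressor.

The polymerase carries three substitutions: D424A, I709N and A759R. The record describes the combination only as an error-prone version of PolI. From general knowledge, D424A is known to disable the 3'-5' proofreading exonuclease, and the other two changes lie in the polymerase domain.

According to the associated publication title, the construct is used for targeted gene evolution in E. coli. The usual logic is that a gene of interest is placed on a second plasmid whose ColE1-type origin depends on polymerase I. The mutant enzyme then replicates that plasmid with low fidelity and introduces random mutations in vivo, while the pSC101-based polymerase plasmid is largely unaffected. The annotated sequence of 6,239 nt is close to the summed sizes of the stated backbone and insert.
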