Addgene plasmid #11722: pEP PolI
Depositing lab: Lawrence Loeb. Depositing organization: University of Washington. Publication: Targeted gene evolution in Escherichia coli using a highly error-prone DNA polymerase I. Camps M, Naukkarinen J, Johnson BP, Loeb LA. Proc Natl Acad Sci U S A. 2003 Aug 19. 100(17):9727-32. 10.1073/pnas.1333928100 PubMed 12909725.
Backbone
  Vector backbone: pHSG576
  Backbone manufacturer: see NCBI D88215
  Backbone size w/o insert (bp): 3475
  Vector type: Bacterial Expression
Growth in bacteria
  Bacterial resistance: Chloramphenicol, 25 μg/mL
  Growth temperature: 30°C
  Growth strain: JS200
  Growth instructions: Grow at 30oC in LB in JS200 cells (polA recA718). The cells need to be kept in exponential phase (do not let the culture reach saturation)!
  Copy number: Low Copy
Gene/Insert
  Gene/Insert name: DNA polymerase I EP (alt names: DNA polymerase I; PolA; PolI)
  Species: E. coli
  Insert size (bp): 2787
  Mutation: D424A, I709N, A759R. Error-prone version of PolI.
  Entrez Gene: polA (a.k.a. b3863, ECK3855, JW3835, resA)
  Cloning method: Restriction Enzyme; 5′ cloning site HindIII (not destroyed); 3′ cloning site EcoRI (not destroyed)
  Sequencing primers: 5′ m13 reverse primer; 3′ m13 forward 20 primer
Terms and licenses: Academic/Nonprofit Terms; Industry Terms: Not Available to Industry
Depositor comments: See attached mutagenesis protocol provided by depositing scientist. Please note that this plasmid may require a unique bacterial strain, so make sure to confirm that you can also obtain the appropriate growth strain. Please contact us or contact our distributors if you have any questions.
How to cite: pEP PolI was a gift from Lawrence Loeb (Addgene plasmid # 11722 ; http://n2t.net/addgene:11722 ; RRID:Addgene_11722)
