>Addgene plasmid #11722 | pEP PolI | addgene partial sequence | sequence record 18419 | 11722 with M13R
TATCCTTGTAGATGGTTCATCTTATCTTTATCGCGCATATCACGCGTTTCCCCCGCTGACTAACAGCGCA
GGCGAGCCGACCGGTGCGATGTATGGTGTCCTCAACATGCTGCGCAGTCTGATCATGCAATATAAACCGA
CGCATGCAGCGGTGGTCTTTGACGCCAAGGGAAAAACCTTTCGTGATGAACTGTTTGAACATTACAAATC
ACATCGCCCGCCAATGCCGGACGATCTGCGTGCACAAATCGAACCCTTGCACGCGATGGTTAAAGCGATG
GGACTGCCGCTGCTGGCGGTTTCTGGCGTAGAAGCGGACGACGTTATCGGTACTCTGGCGCGCGAAGCCG
AAAAAGCCGGGCGTCCGGTGCTGATCAGCACTGGCGATAAAGATATGGCGCAGCTGGTGACGCCAAATAT
TACGCTTATCAATACCATGACGAATACCATCCTCGGACCGGAAGAGGTGGTGAATAAGTACGGCGTGCCG
CCAGAACTGATCATCGATTTCCTGGCGCTGATGGGTGACTCCTCTGATAACATTCCTGGCGTACCGGGCG
TCGGTGAAAAAACCGCGCAGGCATTGCTGCAAGGTCTTGGCGGACTGGATACGCTGTATGCCGAGCCAGA
AAAAATTGCTGGGTTGAGCTTCCGTGGCGCGAAAACAATGGCAGCGAAGCTCGAGCAAAACAAAGAAGTT
GCTTATCTCTCATACCAGCTGGCGACGATTAAAACCGACGTTGAACTGGAGCTGACCTGTGAACAACTGG
AAGTGCAGCAACCGGCAGCGGAAGAGTTGTTGGGGCTGTTCAAAAAGTATGAGTTCAAACGCTGGACTGC
TGATGTCGAAGCGGGCAAATGGTTACAGGCCAAAGGGGCAAAACCAGCCGCGAAGCCACAGGAAACCAGT
GTTGCAGACGAAGCACCA
